>Addgene plasmid #76908 | BCR gRNA (BRDN0001148322) | addgene full sequence | sequence record 189009 | Addgene Assembled Sequence
CCCGGGTGCAAAGATGGATAAAGTTTTAAACAGAGAGGAATCTTTGCAGCTAATGGACCTTCTAGGTCTT
GAAAGGAGTGGGAATTGGCTCCGGTGCCCGTCAGTGGGCAGAGCGCACATCGCCCACAGTCCCCGAGAAG
TTGGGGGGAGGGGTCGGCAATTGATCCGGTGCCTAGAGAAGGTGGCGCGGGGTAAACTGGGAAAGTGATG
TCGTGTACTGGCTCCGCCTTTTTCCCGAGGGTGGGGGAGAACCGTATATAAGTGCAGTAGTCGCCGTGAA
CGTTCTTTTTCGCAACGGGTTTGCCGCCAGAACACAGGTAAGTGCCGTGTGTGGTTCCCGCGGGCCTGGC
CTCTTTACGGGTTATGGCCCTTGCGTGCCTTGAATTACTTCCACCTGGCTGCAGTACGTGATTCTTGATC
CCGAGCTTCGGGTTGGAAGTGGGTGGGAGAGTTCGAGGCCTTGCGCTTAAGGAGCCCCTTCGCCTCGTGC
TTGAGTTGAGGCCTGGCCTGGGCGCTGGGGCCGCCGCGTGCGAATCTGGTGGCACCTTCGCGCCTGTCTC
GCTGCTTTCGATAAGTCTCTAGCCATTTAAAATTTTTGATGACCTGCTGCGACGCTTTTTTTCTGGCAAG
ATAGTCTTGTAAATGCGGGCCAAGATCTGCACACTGGTATTTCGGTTTTTGGGGCCGCGGGCGGCGACGG
GGCCCGTGCGTCCCAGCGCACATGTTCGGCGAGGCGGGGCCTGCGAGCGCGGCCACCGAGAATCGGACGG
GGGTAGTCTCAAGCTGGCCGGCCTGCTCTGGTGCCTGGCCTCGCGCCGCCGTGTATCGCCCCGCCCTGGG
CGGCAAGGCTGGCCCGGTCGGCACCAGTTGCGTGAGCGGAAAGATGGCCGCTTCCCGGCCCTGCTGCAGG
GAGCTCAAAATGGAGGACGCGGCGCTCGGGAGAGCGGGCGGGTGAGTCACCCACACAAAGGAAAAGGGCC
TTTCCGTCCTCAGCCGTCGCTTCATGTGACTCCACGGAGTACCGGGCGCCGTCCAGGCACCTCGATTAGT
TCTCGAGCTTTTGGAGTACGTCGTCTTTAGGTTGGGGGGAGGGGTTTTATGCGATGGAGTTTCCCCACAC
TGAGTGGGTGGAGACTGAAGTTAGGCCAGCTTGGCACTTGATGTAATTCTCCTTGGAATTTGCCCTTTTT
GAGTTTGGATCTTGGTTCATTCTCAAGCCTCAGACAGTGGTTCAAAGTTTTTTTCTTCCATTTCAGGTGT
CGTGACGTACGGCCACCATGACCGAGTACAAGCCCACGGTGCGCCTCGCCACCCGCGACGACGTCCCCAG
GGCCGTACGCACCCTCGCCGCCGCGTTCGCCGACTACCCCGCCACGCGCCACACCGTCGATCCGGACCGC
CACATCGAGCGGGTCACCGAGCTGCAAGAACTCTTCCTCACGCGCGTCGGGCTCGACATCGGCAAGGTGT
GGGTCGCGGACGACGGCGCCGCCGTGGCGGTCTGGACCACGCCGGAGAGCGTCGAAGCGGGGGCGGTGTT
CGCCGAGATCGGCCCGCGCATGGCCGAGTTGAGCGGTTCCCGGCTGGCCGCGCAGCAACAGATGGAAGGC
CTCCTGGCGCCGCACCGGCCCAAGGAGCCCGCGTGGTTCCTGGCCACCGTCGGAGTCTCGCCCGACCACC
AGGGCAAGGGTCTGGGCAGCGCCGTCGTGCTCCCCGGAGTGGAGGCGGCCGAGCGCGCCGGGGTGCCCGC
CTTCCTGGAGACCTCCGCGCCCCGCAACCTCCCCTTCTACGAGCGGCTCGGCTTCACCGTCACCGCCGAC
GTCGAGGTGCCCGAAGGACCGCGCACCTGGTGCATGACCCGCAAGCCCGGTGCCTGAACGCGTTAAGTCG
ACAATCAACCTCTGGATTACAAAATTTGTGAAAGATTGACTGGTATTCTTAACTATGTTGCTCCTTTTAC
GCTATGTGGATACGCTGCTTTAATGCCTTTGTATCATGCTATTGCTTCCCGTATGGCTTTCATTTTCTCC
TCCTTGTATAAATCCTGGTTGCTGTCTCTTTATGAGGAGTTGTGGCCCGTTGTCAGGCAACGTGGCGTGG
TGTGCACTGTGTTTGCTGACGCAACCCCCACTGGTTGGGGCATTGCCACCACCTGTCAGCTCCTTTCCGG
GACTTTCGCTTTCCCCCTCCCTATTGCCACGGCGGAACTCATCGCCGCCTGCCTTGCCCGCTGCTGGACA
GGGGCTCGGCTGTTGGGCACTGACAATTCCGTGGTGTTGTCGGGGAAATCATCGTCCTTTCCTTGGCTGC
TCGCCTGTGTTGCCACCTGGATTCTGCGCGGGACGTCCTTCTGCTACGTCCCTTCGGCCCTCAATCCAGC
GGACCTTCCTTCCCGCGGCCTGCTGCCGGCTCTGCGGCCTCTTCCGCGTCTTCGCCTTCGCCCTCAGACG
AGTCGGATCTCCCTTTGGGCCGCCTCCCCGCGTCGACTTTAAGACCAATGACTTACAAGGCAGCTGTAGA
TCTTAGCCACTTTTTAAAAGAAAAGGGGGGACTGGAAGGGCTAATTCACTCCCAACGAAGACAAGATCTG
CTTTTTGCTTGTACTGGGTCTCTCTGGTTAGACCAGATCTGAGCCTGGGAGCTCTCTGGCTAACTAGGGA
ACCCACTGCTTAAGCCTCAATAAAGCTTGCCTTGAGTGCTTCAAGTAGTGTGTGCCCGTCTGTTGTGTGA
CTCTGGTAACTAGAGATCCCTCAGACCCTTTTAGTCAGTGTGGAAAATCTCTAGCAGTACGTATAGTAGT
TCATGTCATCTTATTATTCAGTATTTATAACTTGCAAAGAAATGAATATCAGAGAGTGAGAGGAACTTGT
TTATTGCAGCTTATAATGGTTACAAATAAAGCAATAGCATCACAAATTTCACAAATAAAGCATTTTTTTC
ACTGCATTCTAGTTGTGGTTTGTCCAAACTCATCAATGTATCTTATCATGTCTGGCTCTAGCTATCCCGC
CCCTAACTCCGCCCATCCCGCCCCTAACTCCGCCCAGTTCCGCCCATTCTCCGCCCCATGGCTGACTAAT
TTTTTTTATTTATGCAGAGGCCGAGGCCGCCTCGGCCTCTGAGCTATTCCAGAAGTAGTGAGGAGGCTTT
TTTGGAGGCCTAGGGACGTACCCAATTCGCCCTATAGTGAGTCGTATTACGCGCGCTCACTGGCCGTCGT
TTTACAACGTCGTGACTGGGAAAACCCTGGCGTTACCCAACTTAATCGCCTTGCAGCACATCCCCCTTTC
GCCAGCTGGCGTAATAGCGAAGAGGCCCGCACCGATCGCCCTTCCCAACAGTTGCGCAGCCTGAATGGCG
AATGGG
[124 nt withheld, positions 3367-3490]
C
[91 nt withheld, positions 3492-3582]
A
[49 nt withheld, positions 3584-3632]
CCTTTGACGTTGGAGTCCACGTTCTTT
[37 nt withheld, positions 3660-3696]
ACCCTATCTCGGTCTATTCTTTTGATTTATAAGGGATTTTGCCGATTTCGGCCTATTGGTTAAAAAATGA
GCTGATTTAACAAAAATTTAACGCGAATTTTAACAAAATATTAACGCTTACAATTTAGGTGGCACTTTTC
GGGGAAATGTGCGCGGAACCCCTATTTGTTTATTTTTCTAAATACATTCAAATATGTATCCGCTCATGAG
ACAATAACCCTGATAAATGCTTCAATAATATTGAAAAAGGAAGAGTATGAGTATTCAACATTTCCGTGTC
GCCCTTATTCCCTTTTTTGCGGCATTTTGCCTTCCTGTTTTTGCTCACCCAGAAACGCTGGTGAAAGTAA
AAGATGCTGAAGATCAGTTGGGTGCACGAGTGGGTTACATCGAACTGGATCTCAACAGCGGTAAGATCCT
TGAGAGTTTTCGCCCCGAAGAACGTTTTCCAATGATGAGCACTTTTAAAGTTCTGCTATGTGGCGCGGTA
TTATCCCGTATTGACGCCGGGCAAGAGCAACTCGGTCGCCGCATACACTATTCTCAGAATGACTTGGTTG
AGTACTCACCAGTCACAGAAAAGCATCTTACGGATGGCATGACAGTAAGAGAATTATGCAGTGCTGCCAT
AACCATGAGTGATAACACTGCGGCCAACTTACTTCTGACAACGATCGGAGGACCGAAGGAGCTAACCGCT
TTTTTGCACAACATGGGGGATCATGTAACTCGCCTTGATCGTTGGGAACCGGAGCTGAATGAAGCCATAC
CAAACGACGAGCGTGACACCACGATGCCTGTAGCAATGGCAACAACGTTGCGCAAACTATTAACTGGCGA
ACTACTTACTCTAGCTTCCCGGCAACAATTAATAGACTGGATGGAGGCGGATAAAGTTGCAGGACCACTT
CTGCGCTCGGCCCTTCCGGCTGGCTGGTTTATTGCTGATAAATCTGGAGCCGGTGAGCGTGGGTCTCGCG
GTATCATTGCAGCACTGGGGCCAGATGGTAAGCCCTCCCGTATCGTAGTTATCTACACGACGGGGAGTCA
GGCAACTATGGATGAACGAAATAGACAGATCGCTGAGATAGGTGCCTCACTGATTAAGCATTGGTAACTG
TCAGACCAAGTTTACTCATATATACTTTAGATTGATTTAAAACTTCATTTTTAATTTAAAAGGATCTAGG
TGAAGATCCTTTTTGATAATCTCATGACCAAAATCCCTTAACGTGAGTTTTCGTTCCACTGAGCGTCAGA
CCCCGTAGAAAAGATCAAAGGATCTTCTTGAGATCCTTTTTTTCTGCGCGTAATCTGCTGCTTGCAAACA
AAAAAACCACCGCTACCAGCGGTGGTTTGTTTGCCGGATCAAGAGCTACCAACTCTTTTTCCGAAGGTAA
CTGGCTTCAGCAGAGCGCAGATACCAAATACTGTTCTTCTAGTGTAGCCGTAGTTAGGCCACCACTTCAA
GAACTCTGTAGCACCGCCTACATACCTCGCTCTGCTAATCCTGTTACCAGTGGCTGCTGCCAGTGGCGAT
AAGTCGTGTCTTACCGGGTTGGACTCAAGACGATAGTTACCGGATAAGGCGCAGCGGTCGGGCTGAACGG
GGGGTTCGTGCACACAGCCCAGCTTGGAGCGAACGACCTACACCGAACTGAGATACCTACAGCGTGAGCT
ATGAGAAAGCGCCACGCTTCCCGAAGGGAGAAAGGCGGACAGGTATCCGGTAAGCGGCAGGGTCGGAACA
GGAGAGCGCACGAGGGAGCTTCCAGGGGGAAACGCCTGGTATCTTTATAGTCCTGTCGGGTTTCGCCACC
TCTGACTTGAGCGTCGATTTTTGTGATGCTCGTCAGGGGGGCGGAGCCTATGGAAAAACGCCAGCAACGC
GGCCTTTTTACGGTTCCTGGCCTTTTGCTGGCCTTTTGCTCACATGTTCTTTCCTGCGTTATCCCCTGAT
TCTGTGGATAACCGTATTACCGCCTTTGAGTGAGCTGATACCGCTCGCCGCAGCCGAACGACCGAGCGCA
GCGAGTCAGTGAGCGAGGAAGCGGAAGAGCGCCCAATACGCAAACCGCCTCTCCCCGCGCGTTGGCCGAT
TCATTAATGCAGCTGGCACGACAGGTTTCCCGACTGGAAAGCGGGCAGTGAGCGCAACGCAATTAATGTG
AGTTAGCTCACTCATTAGGCACCCCAGGCTTTACACTTTATGCTTCCGGCTCGTATGTTGTGTGGAATTG
TGAGCGGATAACAATTTCACACAGGAAACAGCTATGACCATGATTACGCCAAGCGCGCAATTAACCCTCA
CTAAAGGGAACAAAAGCTGGAGCTGCAAGCTTAATGTAGTCTTATGCAATACTCTTGTAGTCTTGCAACA
TGGTAACGATGAGTTAGCAACATGCCTTACAAGGAGAGAAAAAGCACCGTGCATGCCGATTGGTGGAAGT
AAGGTGGTACGATCGTGCCTTATTAGGAAGGCAACAGACGGGTCTGACATGGATTGGACGAACCACTGAA
TTGCCGCATTGCAGAGATATTGTATTTAAGTGCCTAGCTCGATACATAAACGGGTCTCTCTGGTTAGACC
AGATCTGAGCCTGGGAGCTCTCTGGCTAACTAGGGAACCCACTGCTTAAGCCTCAATAAAGCTTGCCTTG
AGTGCTTCAAGTAGTGTGTGCCCGTCTGTTGTGTGACTCTGGTAACTAGAGATCCCTCAGACCCTTTTAG
TCAGTGTGGAAAATCTCTAGCAGTGGCGCCCGAACAGGGACTTGAAAGCGAAAGGGAAACCAGAGGAGCT
CTCTCGACGCAGGACTCGGCTTGCTGAAGCGCGCACGGCAAGAGGCGAGGGGCGGCGACTGGTGAGTACG
CCAAAAATTTTGACTAGCGGAGGCTAGAAGGAGAGAGATGGGTGCGAGAGCGTCAGTATTAAGCGGGGGA
GAATTAGATCGCGATGGGAAAAAATTCGGTTAAGGCCAGGGGGAAAGAAAAAATATAAATTAAAACATAT
AGTATGGGCAAGCAGGGAGCTAGAACGATTCGCAGTTAATCCTGGCCTGTTAGAAACATCAGAAGGCTGT
AGACAAATACTGGGACAGCTACAACCATCCCTTCAGACAGGATCAGAAGAACTTAGATCATTATATAATA
CAGTAGCAACCCTCTATTGTGTGCATCAAAGGATAGAGATAAAAGACACCAAGGAAGCTTTAGACAAGAT
AGAGGAAGAGCAAAACAAAAGTAAGACCACCGCACAGCAAGCGGCCGCTGATCTTCAGACCTGGAGGAGG
AGATATGAGGGACAATTGGAGAAGTGAATTATATAAATATAAAGTAGTAAAAATTGAACCATTAGGAGTA
GCACCCACCAAGGCAAAGAGAAGAGTGGTGCAGAGAGAAAAAAGAGCAGTGGGAATAGGAGCTTTGTTCC
TTGGGTTCTTGGGAGCAGCAGGAAGCACTATGGGCGCAGCGTCAATGACGCTGACGGTACAGGCCAGACA
ATTATTGTCTGGTATAGTGCAGCAGCAGAACAATTTGCTGAGGGCTATTGAGGCGCAACAGCATCTGTTG
CAACTCACAGTCTGGGGCATCAAGCAGCTCCAGGCAAGAATCCTGGCTGTGGAAAGATACCTAAAGGATC
AACAGCTCCTGGGGATTTGGGGTTGCTCTGGAAAACTCATTTGCACCACTGCTGTGCCTTGGAATGCTAG
TTGGAGTAATAAATCTCTGGAACAGATTTGGAATCACACGACCTGGATGGAGTGGGACAGAGAAATTAAC
AATTACACAAGCTTAATACACTCCTTAATTGAAGAATCGCAAAACCAGCAAGAAAAGAATGAACAAGAAT
TATTGGAATTAGATAAATGGGCAAGTTTGTGGAATTGGTTTAACATAACAAATTGGCTGTGGTATATAAA
ATTATTCATAATGATAGTAGGAGGCTTGGTAGGTTTAAGAATAGTTTTTGCTGTACTTTCTATAGTGAAT
AGAGTTAGGCAGGGATATTCACCATTATCGTTTCAGACCCACCTCCCAACCCCGAGGGGACCCAGAGAGG
GCCTATTTCCCATGATTCCTTCATATTTGCATATACGATACAAGGCTGTTAGAGAGATAATTAGAATTAA
TTTGACTGTAAACACAAAGATATTAGTACAAAATACGTGACGTAGAAAGTAATAATTTCTTGGGTAGTTT
GCAGTTTTAAAATTATGTTTTAAAATGGACTATCATATGCTTACCGTAACTTGAAAGTATTTCGATTTCT
TGGCTTTATATATCTTGTGGAAAGGACGAAACACCGATGAGGAGATCACACCCCGAGTTTTAGAGCTAGA
AATAGCAAGTTAAAATAAGGCTAGTCCGTTATCAACTTGAAAAAGTGGCACCGAGTCGGTGCTTTTTTAA
GCTTGGCGTAACTAGATCTTGAGACAAATGGCAGTATTCATCCACAATTTTAAAAGAAAAGGGGGGATTG
GGGGGTACAGTGCAGGGGAAAGAATAGTAGACATAATAGCAACAGACATACAAACTAAAGAATTACAAAA
ACAAATTACAAAAATTCAAAATTTTCGGGTTTATTACAGGGACAGCAGAGATCCACTTTGGCGCCGGCTC
GAGGGGG
Features (pLannotate 1.2.2; 29 found; start..end, strand, type, name):
     14..80      +  CDS            small t antigen (fragment): SV40 (simian virus 40) small t antigen
    106..317     +  promoter       EF-1α core promoter: core promoter for human elongation factor EF-1α
    318..1256    +  intron         EF-1α intron A: intron upstream of the start codon of human EF-1α
   1278..1877    +  CDS            PuroR (fragment): puromycin N-acetyltransferase; pac from Streptomyces; confers resistance to puromycin
   1893..2481    +  misc_feature   WPRE: woodchuck hepatitis virus posttranscriptional regulatory element
   2532..2551    +  misc_feature   cPPT/CTS (fragment): central polypurine tract and central termination sequence of HIV-1
   2553..2786    +  LTR            3' LTR (ΔU3): self-inactivating 3' long terminal repeat (LTR) from HIV-1
   2864..2985    +  polyA_signal   SV40 poly(A) signal: SV40 polyadenylation signal
   3025..3160    +  rep_origin     SV40 ori: SV40 origin of replication
   3181..3199    -  promoter       T7 promoter: promoter for bacteriophage T7 RNA polymerase
   3207..3362    +  CDS            lacZα (fragment): LacZα fragment of β-galactosidase; lacZ fragment
   3367..3795    +  rep_origin     f1 ori (sequence partly withheld): f1 bacteriophage origin of replication; arrow indicates direction of (+) strand synthesis
   3848..3952    +  promoter       AmpR promoter: bla
   3953..4813    +  CDS            AmpR: β-lactamase; bla; confers resistance to ampicillin, carbenicillin, and related antibiotics
   4984..5572    +  rep_origin     ori: high-copy-number ColE1/pMB1/pBR322/pUC origin of replication
   5755..5847    +  CDS            lacI (fragment): lac repressor; lacI; The lac repressor binds to the lac operator to inhibit transcription in E. coli. This inhibition can be relieved by adding lactose or isopropyl-β-D-thiogalactopyranoside (IPTG).
   5860..5881    +  protein_bind   CAP binding site: CAP binding activates transcription in the presence of cAMP. E. coli catabolite activator protein
   5896..5926    +  promoter       lac promoter: promoter for the E. coli lac operon
   5934..5950    +  protein_bind   lac operator: The lac repressor binds to the lac operator to inhibit transcription in E. coli. This inhibition can be relieved by adding lactose or isopropyl-β-D-thiogalactopyranoside (IPTG). lac repressor encoded by lacI
   5995..6013    +  promoter       T3 promoter: promoter for bacteriophage T3 RNA polymerase
   6041..6267    +  promoter       RSV promoter: Rous sarcoma virus enhancer/promoter
   6268..6448    +  LTR            5' LTR (truncated): truncated 5' long terminal repeat (LTR) from HIV-1
   6495..6620    +  misc_feature   HIV-1 Ψ: packaging signal of human immunodeficiency virus type 1
   6604..6967    +  CDS            HIV-1 gag (fragment): gag protein from human immunodeficiency virus 1; gag
   7113..7346    +  misc_feature   RRE: The Rev response element (RRE) of HIV-1 allows for Rev-dependent mRNA export from the nucleus to the cytoplasm.
   7723..7749    +  CDS            Rev (fragment): human immunodeficiency virus 1 (HIV-1) Rev protein; rev; enhances nuclear export of unspliced and incompletely spliced viral mRNAs
   7753..7993    +  promoter       U6 promoter: RNA polymerase III promoter for human U6 snRNA
   8023..8098    +  misc_RNA       gRNA scaffold: guide RNA scaffold for the Streptococcus pyogenes CRISPR/Cas9 system
   8154..8271    +  misc_feature   cPPT/CTS: central polypurine tract and central termination sequence of HIV-1
