[The description below was written by a language model from this plasmid's Addgene catalogue record and pLannotate feature annotations shown in this document.]
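Description:
BCR gRNA (BRDN0001148322) is a third-generation lentiviral CRISPR guide plasmid built on the lentiGuide-Puro backbone, carrying a single guide RNA directed against human BCR. It is propagated in E. coli as a high-copy plasmid through a ColE1/pUC-type origin with β-lactamase conferring ampicillin resistance. The backbone also retains an f1 origin, lac regulatory remnants, T7 and T3 promoters, and an SV40 origin and polyadenylation signal outside the viral region.

The transfer cassette is transcribed from an RSV promoter fused to a truncated HIV-1 5' LTR, which makes genomic RNA production Tat-independent. It is followed by the Ψ packaging signal with a gag fragment and the Rev response element for Rev-dependent nuclear export. A self-inactivating ΔU3 3' LTR closes the cassette, so the integrated provirus lacks LTR promoter activity. Within the provirus, a human U6 RNA polymerase III promoter drives the BCR-targeting spacer joined to the Streptococcus pyogenes guide RNA scaffold. A cPPT/CTS element, which aids nuclear import of the reverse-transcribed genome, lies downstream of it. The EF-1α core promoter with its intron A then expresses puromycin N-acetyltransferase for selecting transduced mammalian cells, and a WPRE enhances transcript expression.

The plasmid contains no Cas9, so it is meant for use alongside a separate Cas9 lentiviral vector or in cells that already express Cas9. There the guide directs cleavage at BCR for gene knockout. According to the depositor's notes, the guide was designed against two BCR reference transcripts and is one member of a human kinome gRNA library produced using optimized sgRNA design rules.
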