Addgene plasmid #76908: BCR gRNA (BRDN0001148322)
Purpose: 3rd generation lentiviral gRNA plasmid targeting human BCR
Depositing lab: John Doench & David Root. Depositing organization: Broad Institute. Publication: Optimized sgRNA design to maximize activity and minimize off-target effects of CRISPR-Cas9. Doench JG, Fusi N, Sullender M, Hegde M, Vaimberg EW, Donovan KF, Smith I, Tothova Z, Wilen C, Orchard R, Virgin HW, Listgarten J, Root DE. Nat Biotechnol. 2016 Jan 18. doi: 10.1038/nbt.3437. PubMed 26780180.
Backbone
  Vector backbone: lentiGuide-Puro
  Backbone manufacturer: Zhang Lab (Addgene plasmid # 52963)
  Vector type: Mammalian Expression, Lentiviral, CRISPR
  Selectable markers: Puromycin
Growth in bacteria
  Bacterial resistance: Ampicillin, 100 μg/mL
  Growth temperature: 37°C
  Growth strain: DH5alpha
  Copy number: High Copy
Gene/Insert
  Gene/Insert name: BCR (alt names: BCR; NM_004327.3)
  gRNA/shRNA sequence: ATGAGGAGATCACACCCCGA
  Species: H. sapiens (human)
  Entrez Gene: BCR (a.k.a. ALL, BCR1, CML, D22S11, D22S662, PHL)
  Promoter: hU6
  Cloning method: Unknown
  Sequencing primers: 5′ U6-F; 3′ pS2-R
Terms and licenses: Academic/Nonprofit Terms; Industry Terms: Not Available to Industry
Depositor comments: The gRNA was designed to target the following Genbank reference sequence(s): NM_004327.3,NM_021574.2. Note that this plasmid does NOT contain Cas9. It should be used in conjunction with lentiCas9-Blast (Addgene #52962) or otherwise with cell lines already expressing Cas9. Browse the full kinome gRNA library at http://www.addgene.org/pooled-library/broadgpp-human-kinome/ or visit http://www.broadinstitute.org/rnai/public/ for detailed protocols and information.
How to cite: BCR gRNA (BRDN0001148322) was a gift from John Doench & David Root (Addgene plasmid # 76908 ; http://n2t.net/addgene:76908 ; RRID:Addgene_76908)
