>Addgene plasmid #76908 | BCR gRNA (BRDN0001148322) | depositor partial sequence | sequence record 144368 | Target Sequence
ATGAGGAGATCACACCCCGA
