>Addgene plasmid #76908 | BCR gRNA (BRDN0001148322) | addgene partial sequence | sequence record 151133 | hU6-F 5'-GAGGGCCTATTTCCCATGATT-3'
AGAGATAATTAGAATTAATTTGACTGTAAACACAAAGATATTAGTACAAAATACGTGACGTAGAAAGTAA
TAATTTCTTGGGTAGTTTGCAGTTTTAAAATTATGTTTTAAAATGGACTATCATATGCTTACCGTAACTT
GAAAGTATTTCGATTTCTTGGCTTTATATATCTTGTGGAAAGGACGAAACACCGATGAGGAGATCACACC
CCGAGTTTTAGAGCTAGAAATAGCAAGTTAAAATAAGGCTAGTCCGTTATCAACTTGAAAAAGTGGCACC
GAGTCGGTGCTTTTTTAAGCTTGGCGTAACTAGATCTTGAGACAAATGGCAGTATTCATCCACAATTTTA
AAAGAAAAGGGGGGATTGGGGGGTACAGTGCAGGGGAAAGAATAGTAGACATAATAGCAACAGACATACA
AACTAAAGAATTACAAAAACAAATTACAAAAATTCAAAATTTTCGGGTTTATTACAGGGACAGCAGAGAT
CCACTTTGGCGCCGGCTCGAGGGGGCCCGGGTGCAAAGATGGATAAAGTTTTAAACAGAGAGGAATCTTT
GCAGCTAATGGACCTTCTAGGTCTTGAAAGGAGTGGGAATTGGCTCCGGTGCCCGTCAGTGGGCAGAGCG
CACATCGCCCACAGTCCCCGAGAAGTTGGGGGGAGGGGTCGGCAATTGATCCGGTGCCTAGAGAAGGTGG
CGCGGGGTAAACTGGGAAAGTGATGTCGTGTACTGGCTCCGCCTTTTTCCCGAGGGTGGGGGAGAACCGT
ATATAAGTGCAGTAGTCGCCGTGAACGTTCTTTT
